>Addgene plasmid #70706 | MSP2279 | depositor full sequence | sequence record 127768 | MSP2279 sequence 7092 bps
GGGGAATTGTGAGCGGATAACAATTCCCCTGTAGAAATAATTTTGTTTAACTTTAATAAGGAGATATACC
ATGGGCAAACGGAACTACATCCTGGGGCTTGCCATTGGGATAACCAGCGTTGGCTACGGAATTATTGATT
ATGAGACACGCGATGTGATTGACGCCGGGGTTAGGCTGTTCAAAGAGGCCAACGTTGAAAACAACGAGGG
AAGACGGAGTAAGCGCGGAGCAAGAAGACTCAAGCGCAGACGGAGACATCGGATTCAGAGGGTGAAAAAG
CTGCTCTTCGATTACAATCTCCTGACCGATCATAGTGAGCTGAGCGGAATCAACCCCTACGAGGCGCGAG
TGAAAGGGCTTTCCCAGAAGCTGTCCGAAGAGGAGTTCTCCGCCGCGTTGCTGCACCTGGCCAAACGGAG
GGGGGTTCACAATGTAAACGAAGTGGAGGAGGACACGGGCAATGAACTTAGTACGAAAGAACAGATCAGT
AGGAACTCTAAGGCTCTCGAAGAGAAATACGTCGCTGAGTTGCAGCTTGAGAGACTGAAAAAAGACGGCG
AAGTACGCGGATCTATTAATAGGTTCAAGACTTCAGATTACGTAAAGGAAGCCAAGCAGCTCCTGAAAGT
ACAGAAAGCGTACCATCAGCTCGATCAGAGCTTCATCGATACCTACATAGATTTGCTGGAGACACGGAGG
ACATACTACGAGGGCCCAGGGGAAGGATCTCCTTTTGGGTGGAAGGACATCAAGGAATGGTACGAGATGC
TTATGGGACATTGTACATATTTTCCGGAGGAGCTCAGGAGCGTCAAGTACGCCTACAATGCCGACCTGTA
CAATGCCCTCAATGACCTCAATAACCTCGTGATTACCAGGGACGAGAACGAGAAGCTGGAGTACTATGAA
AAGTTCCAGATTATCGAGAATGTGTTTAAGCAGAAGAAGAAGCCGACACTTAAGCAGATTGCAAAGGAAA
TCCTCGTGAATGAGGAAGATATCAAGGGATACAGAGTGACAAGTACAGGCAAGCCCGAGTTCACAAATCT
GAAGGTGTACCACGATATTAAGGACATAACCGCACGAAAGGAGATAATCGAAAACGCTGAGCTCCTCGAT
CAGATCGCAAAAATTCTTACCATCTACCAGTCTAGTGAGGACATTCAGGAGGAACTGACTAATCTGAACA
GTGAGCTCACCCAAGAGGAAATTGAGCAGATTTCAAACCTGAAAGGCTACACCGGGACGCACAATCTGAG
CCTCAAAGCAATCAACCTCATTCTGGATGAACTTTGGCACACAAATGACAACCAAATTGCCATATTCAAC
CGCCTGAAACTGGTGCCAAAAAAAGTGGATCTGTCACAGCAAAAGGAAATCCCTACAACCTTGGTTGACG
ATTTTATTCTGTCCCCCGTTGTCAAGCGGAGCTTCATCCAGTCAATCAAGGTGATCAATGCCATCATTAA
AAAATACGGATTGCCAAACGATATAATTATCGAGCTTGCACGAGAGAAGAACTCAAAGGACGCCCAGAAG
ATGATTAACGAAATGCAGAAGCGCAACCGCCAGACAAACGAACGCATAGAGGAAATTATAAGAACAACCG
GCAAAGAGAATGCCAAGTATCTGATCGAGAAAATCAAGCTGCACGACATGCAAGAAGGCAAGTGCCTGTA
CTCTCTGGAAGCTATCCCACTCGAAGATCTGCTGAATAATCCATTCAATTACGAGGTGGACGCCATCATC
CCTAGATCCGTAAGCTTTGACAATTCCTTCAATAACAAAGTTCTGGTTAAACAGGAGGAAAATTCTAAAA
AAGGGAACCGGACCCCGTTCCAGTACCTGAGCTCCAGTGACAGCAAGATTAGCTACGAGACTTTTAAGAA
ACATATTCTGAATCTGGCCAAAGGCAAAGGCAGGATCAGCAAGACCAAGAAGGAGTACCTCCTCGAAGAA
CGCGACATTAACAGATTTAGTGTGCAGAAAGATTTCATCAACCGAAACCTTGTCGATACTCGGTACGCCA
CGAGAGGCCTGATGAATCTCCTCAGGAGCTACTTCCGCGTCAATAATCTGGACGTTAAAGTCAAGAGCAT
AAATGGGGGATTCACCAGCTTTCTGAGGAGAAAGTGGAAGTTTAAGAAGGAACGAAACAAAGGATACAAG
CACCATGCTGAGGATGCTTTGATCATCGCTAACGCGGACTTTATCTTTAAGGAATGGAAAAAGCTGGATA
AGGCAAAGAAAGTGATGGAAAACCAGATGTTCGAGGAGAAGCAGGCAGAGTCAATGCCTGAGATCGAGAC
AGAGCAGGAATACAAGGAAATTTTCATCACCCCTCATCAGATTAAACACATAAAGGACTTCAAAGACTAT
AAATACTCTCATAGGGTGGACAAAAAACCCAATCGCGAGCTCATTAATGACACCCTGTACTCAACACGGA
AGGATGATAAAGGTAATACCTTGATTGTGAATAATCTTAATGGATTGTATGACAAAGATAACGACAAGCT
CAAGAAGCTGATCAACAAGTCTCCAGAGAAGCTCCTTATGTATCACCACGACCCACAGACTTATCAGAAA
TTGAAACTGATCATGGAGCAATACGGGGATGAGAAGAACCCACTCTACAAATATTATGAGGAAACAGGTA
ATTACCTGACCAAGTACTCCAAGAAGGATAACGGACCAGTGATCAAAAAGATAAAGTACTATGGCAACAA
ACTTAATGCGCATTTGGACATAACTGACGATTACCCCAATTCTCGAAACAAGGTTGTGAAGCTCTCCCTG
AAGCCTTATAGATTTGACGTGTACCTGGATAATGGGGTTTATAAATTCGTCACCGTGAAAAATCTGGACG
TGATCAAAAAGGAGAACTATTATGAAGTAAACTCAAAGTGCTATGAGGAGGCGAAGAAGCTGAAGAAGAT
CTCCAATCAGGCCGAGTTCATCGCTTCCTTCTATAATAACGATCTCATCAAGATCAATGGAGAGCTTTAT
CGCGTCATTGGTGTGAACAATGACTTGCTGAACAGGATCGAAGTCAATATGATAGACATTACCTACCGGG
AGTATCTCGAAAACATGAATGATAAACGGCCGCCTCGCATCATCAAGACAATCGCATCTAAAACTCAGTC
AATAAAAAAGTACTCTACCGATATCCTGGGGAATCTCTATGAAGTGAAGTCAAAGAAGCACCCACAAATC
ATTAAAAAAGGTGGATCCCCCAAGAAGAAGAGGAAAGTCTCGAGCGACTACAAAGACCATGACGGTGATT
ATAAAGATCATGACATCGATTACAAGGATGACGATGACAAGTAAAGCGGCCGCATAATGCTTAAGTCGAA
CAGAAAGTAATCGTATTGTACACGGCCGCATAATCGAAATTAATACGACTCACTATAGGTCGCCCTCGAA
CTTCACCTGTTTTAGTACTCTGTAATGAAAATTACAGAATCTACTAAAACAAGGCAAAATGCCGTGTTTA
TCTCGTCAACTTGTTGGCGAGATTTTTTTTCCGCTGAGCAATAACTAGCATAACCCCTTGGGGCCTCTAA
ACGGGTCTTGAGGGGTTTTTTGCTGAAACCTCAGGCATTTGAGAAGCACACGGTCACACTGCTTCCGGTA
GTCAATAAACCGGTAAACCAGCAATAGACATAAGCGGCTATTTAACGACCCTGCCCTGAACCGACGACCG
GGTCGAATTTGCTTTCGAATTTCTGCCATTCATCCGCTTATTATCACTTATTCAGGCGTAGCAACCAGGC
GTTTAAGGGCACCAATAACTGCCTTAAAAAAATTACGCCCCGCCCTGCCACTCATCGCAGTACTGTTGTA
ATTCATTAAGCATTCTGCCGACATGGAAGCCATCACAAACGGCATGATGAACCTGAATCGCCAGCGGCAT
CAGCACCTTGTCGCCTTGCGTATAATATTTGCCCATAGTGAAAACGGGGGCGAAGAAGTTGTCCATATTG
GCCACGTTTAAATCAAAACTGGTGAAACTCACCCAGGGATTGGCTGAGACGAAAAACATATTCTCAATAA
ACCCTTTAGGGAAATAGGCCAGGTTTTCACCGTAACACGCCACATCTTGCGAATATATGTGTAGAAACTG
CCGGAAATCGTCGTGGTATTCACTCCAGAGCGATGAAAACGTTTCAGTTTGCTCATGGAAAACGGTGTAA
CAAGGGTGAACACTATCCCATATCACCAGCTCACCGTCTTTCATTGCCATACGGAACTCCGGATGAGCAT
TCATCAGGCGGGCAAGAATGTGAATAAAGGCCGGATAAAACTTGTGCTTATTTTTCTTTACGGTCTTTAA
AAAGGCCGTAATATCCAGCTGAACGGTCTGGTTATAGGTACATTGAGCAACTGACTGAAATGCCTCAAAA
TGTTCTTTACGATGCCATTGGGATATATCAACGGTGGTATATCCAGTGATTTTTTTCTCCATTTTAGCTT
CCTTAGCTCCTGAAAATCTCGATAACTCAAAAAATACGCCCGGTAGTGATCTTATTTCATTATGGTGAAA
GTTGGAACCTCTTACGTGCCGATCAACGTCTCATTTTCGCCAAAAGTTGGCCCAGGGCTTCCCGGTATCA
ACAGGGACACCAGGATTTATTTATTCTGCGAAGTGATCTTCCGTCACAGGTATTTATTCGGCGCAAAGTG
CGTCGGGTGATGCTGCCAACTTACTGATTTAGTGTATGATGGTGTTTTTGAGGTGCTCCAGTGGCTTCTG
TTTCTATCAGCTGTCCCTCCTGTTCAGCTACTGACGGGGTGGTGCGTAACGGCAAAAGCACCGCCGGACA
TCAGCGCTAGCGGAGTGTATACTGGCTTACTATGTTGGCACTGATGAGGGTGTCAGTGAAGTGCTTCATG
TGGCAGGAGAAAAAAGGCTGCACCGGTGCGTCAGCAGAATATGTGATACAGGATATATTCCGCTTCCTCG
CTCACTGACTCGCTACGCTCGGTCGTTCGACTGCGGCGAGCGGAAATGGCTTACGAACGGGGCGGAGATT
TCCTGGAAGATGCCAGGAAGATACTTAACAGGGAAGTGAGAGGGCCGCGGCAAAGCCGTTTTTCCATAGG
CTCCGCCCCCCTGACAAGCATCACGAAATCTGACGCTCAAATCAGTGGTGGCGAAACCCGACAGGACTAT
AAAGATACCAGGCGTTTCCCCTGGCGGCTCCCTCGTGCGCTCTCCTGTTCCTGCCTTTCGGTTTACCGGT
GTCATTCCGCTGTTATGGCCGCGTTTGTCTCATTCCACGCCTGACACTCAGTTCCGGGTAGGCAGTTCGC
TCCAAGCTGGACTGTATGCACGAACCCCCCGTTCAGTCCGACCGCTGCGCCTTATCCGGTAACTATCGTC
TTGAGTCCAACCCGGAAAGACATGCAAAAGCACCACTGGCAGCAGCCACTGGTAATTGATTTAGAGGAGT
TAGTCTTGAAGTCATGCGCCGGTTAAGGCTAAACTGAAAGGACAAGTTTTGGTGACTGCGCTCCTCCAAG
CCAGTTACCTCGGTTCAAAGAGTTGGTAGCTCAGAGAACCTTCGAAAAACCGCCCTGCAAGGCGGTTTTT
TCGTTTTCAGAGCAAGAGATTACGCGCAGACCAAAACGATCTCAAGAAGATCATCTTATTAATCAGATAA
AATATTTCTAGATTTCAGTGCAATTTATCTCTTCAAATGTAGCACCTGAAGTCAGCCCCATACGATATAA
GTTGTAATTCTCATGTTAGTCATGCCCCGCGCCCACCGGAAGGAGCTGACTGGGTTGAAGGCTCTCAAGG
GCATCGGTCGAGATCCCGGTGCCTAATGAGTGAGCTAACTTACATTAATTGCGTTGCGCTCACTGCCCGC
TTTCCAGTCGGGAAACCTGTCGTGCCAGCTGCATTAATGAATCGGCCAACGCGCGGGGAGAGGCGGTTTG
CGTATTGGGCGCCAGGGTGGTTTTTCTTTTCACCAGTGAGACGGGCAACAGCTGATTGCCCTTCACCGCC
TGGCCCTGAGAGAGTTGCAGCAAGCGGTCCACGCTGGTTTGCCCCAGCAGGCGAAAATCCTGTTTGATGG
TGGTTAACGGCGGGATATAACATGAGCTGTCTTCGGTATCGTCGTATCCCACTACCGAGATGTCCGCACC
AACGCGCAGCCCGGACTCGGTAATGGCGCGCATTGCGCCCAGCGCCATCTGATCGTTGGCAACCAGCATC
GCAGTGGGAACGATGCCCTCATTCAGCATTTGCATGGTTTGTTGAAAACCGGACATGGCACTCCAGTCGC
CTTCCCGTTCCGCTATCGGCTGAATTTGATTGCGAGTGAGATATTTATGCCAGCCAGCCAGACGCAGACG
CGCCGAGACAGAACTTAATGGGCCCGCTAACAGCGCGATTTGCTGGTGACCCAATGCGACCAGATGCTCC
ACGCCCAGTCGCGTACCGTCTTCATGGGAGAAAATAATACTGTTGATGGGTGTCTGGTCAGAGACATCAA
GAAATAACGCCGGAACATTAGTGCAGGCAGCTTCCACAGCAATGGCATCCTGGTCATCCAGCGGATAGTT
AATGATCAGCCCACTGACGCGTTGCGCGAGAAGATTGTGCACCGCCGCTTTACAGGCTTCGACGCCGCTT
CGTTCTACCATCGACACCACCACGCTGGCACCCAGTTGATCGGCGCGAGATTTAATCGCCGCGACAATTT
GCGACGGCGCGTGCAGGGCCAGACTGGAGGTGGCAACGCCAATCAGCAACGACTGTTTGCCCGCCAGTTG
TTGTGCCACGCGGTTGGGAATGTAATTCAGCTCCGCCATCGCCGCTTCCACTTTTTCCCGCGTTTTCGCA
GAAACGTGGCTGGCCTGGTTCACCACGCGGGAAACGGTCTGATAAGAGACACCGGCATACTCTGCGACAT
CGTATAACGTTACTGGTTTCACATTCACCACCCTGAATTGACTCTCTTCCGGGCGCTATCATGCCATACC
GCGAAAGGTTTTGCGCCATTCGATGGTGTCCGGGATCTCGACGCTCTCCCTTATGCGACTCCTGCATTAG
GAAATTAATACGACTCACTATA
Features (pLannotate 1.2.2; 19 found; start..end, strand, type, name):
      3..27      +  protein_bind   lac operator: The lac repressor binds to the lac operator to inhibit transcription in E. coli. This inhibition can be relieved by adding lactose or isopropyl-β-D-thiogalactopyranoside (IPTG). lac repressor encoded by lacI
     42..64      +  RBS            RBS: efficient ribosome binding site from bacteriophage T7 gene 10 (Olins and Rangwala, 1989)
     77..3232    +  CDS            cas9: CAS9_STAAU - Experimental evidence at protein level: Swiss-Prot protein existence level 1. CRISPR (clustered regularly interspaced short palindromic repeat) is an adaptive immune system that provides protection against mobile genetic elements (viruses, transposable elements and conjugative plasmids). CRISPR clusters contain spacers, sequences complementary to antecedent mobile elements, and target invading nucleic acids. CRISPR clusters are transcribed and processed into CRISPR RNA (crRNA). In type II CRISPR systems correct processing of pre-crRNA requires a trans- encoded small RNA (tracrRNA)
   3266..3331    +  CDS            3xFLAG: three tandem FLAG® epitope tags, followed by an enterokinase cleavage site
   3401..3419    +  promoter       T7 promoter: promoter for bacteriophage T7 RNA polymerase
   3419..3438    -  CDS            VN155(I152L) (fragment): improved N-terminal fragment of mVenus for use in bimolecular fluorescence complementation (BiFC) (Kodama and Hu, 2010)
   3464..3522    +  misc_RNA       Sa gRNA scaffold (fragment): guide RNA scaffold for the Staphylococcus aureus CRISPR/Cas9 system
   3545..3592    +  terminator     T7 terminator: transcription terminator for bacteriophage T7 RNA polymerase
   3816..4472    -  CDS            cat: CAT_ECOLX - Experimental evidence at protein level: Swiss-Prot protein existence level 1. This enzyme is an effector of chloramphenicol resistance in bacteria. From Escherichia coli. This protein is used as a marker in many commonly used cloning vectors, such as pACYC184.
   4473..4575    -  promoter       cat promoter: promoter of the E. coli cat gene encoding chloramphenicol acetyltransferase
   4696..4839    +  mobile_element IS1 (fragment): prokaryotic transposable element IS1
   4958..5013    -  rep_origin     RSF ori (fragment): Plasmids containing the RSF 1030 origin of replication can be propagated in E. coli cells that contain additional plasmids with compatible origins.
   5101..5645    -  rep_origin     p15A ori: Plasmids containing the medium-copy-number p15A origin of replication can be propagated in E. coli cells that contain a second plasmid with the ColE1 origin.
   5757..5821    -  CDS            TcR (fragment): tetracycline efflux protein; tet; confers resistance to tetracycline
   5836..5857    -  protein_bind   CAP binding site: CAP binding activates transcription in the presence of cAMP. E. coli catabolite activator protein
   5870..6952    -  CDS            lacI: lac repressor; lacI; The lac repressor binds to the lac operator to inhibit transcription in E. coli. This inhibition can be relieved by adding lactose or isopropyl-β-D-thiogalactopyranoside (IPTG).
   6953..7030    -  promoter       lacI promoter: lacI
   7038..7073    -  CDS            TcR (fragment): tetracycline efflux protein; tet; confers resistance to tetracycline
   7076..2       +  promoter       T7 promoter (across the origin): promoter for bacteriophage T7 RNA polymerase
