[The description below was written by a language model from this plasmid's Addgene catalogue record and pLannotate feature annotations shown in this document.]
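Description:
MSP2279 is a bacterial expression and CRISPR plasmid built on the pACYCDuet-1 backbone, a dual-cassette T7 vector for E. coli. It replicates from the p15A origin, which keeps copy number low and is compatible with ColE1-type plasmids in the same cell, and it is selected with chloramphenicol through the cat gene and its native promoter. The backbone also carries lacI under its own promoter. Short annotated fragments of IS1, the RSF origin and a tetracycline resistance gene appear to be backbone remnants or weak similarity hits rather than functional parts.

The first cassette places a mammalian codon-optimized Staphylococcus aureus Cas9 behind a T7 promoter with a lac operator and the T7 gene 10 ribosome binding site, so expression depends on T7 RNA polymerase and is repressed by LacI until induced. The protein carries the D10A and H557A substitutions, which inactivate nuclease activity (dCas9) while leaving RNA-guided DNA binding in place, and it ends in a C-terminal NLS-3xFLAG fusion. A second T7 promoter downstream drives an SaCas9 single guide RNA followed by a T7 terminator. This guide uses the 84-nucleotide truncated repeat/anti-repeat scaffold, which the depositor notes gives higher activity than the full-length form, and its spacer is directed to a target designated site 2. The tiny "VN155" fragment annotated directly after this promoter coincides with the spacer position, suggesting the target lies in a GFP-family sequence, although the record does not say so.

The plasmid supplies dCas9 and guide together from one vector in bacteria. It comes from work on altering SaCas9 PAM recognition, though the record does not describe the specific assay.
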