Addgene plasmid #70706: MSP2279
Purpose: Bacterial expression plasmid for Sa-dCas9 (D10A/H557A) & sgRNA targeted to site 2: T7-humanSadCas9-NLS-3xFLAG-T7-Sa-sgRNA(84) #2
Depositing lab: Keith Joung. Depositing organization: Massachusetts General Hospital. Publication: Broadening the targeting range of Staphylococcus aureus CRISPR-Cas9 by modifying PAM recognition. Kleinstiver BP, Prew MS, Tsai SQ, Nguyen NT, Topkar VV, Zheng Z, Joung JK. Nat Biotechnol. 2015 Nov 2. doi: 10.1038/nbt.3404. PubMed 26524662.
Backbone
  Vector backbone: pACYCDuet-1
  Backbone manufacturer: EMD Millipore
  Vector type: Bacterial Expression, CRISPR
Growth in bacteria
  Bacterial resistance: Chloramphenicol, 25 μg/mL
  Growth temperature: 37°C
  Growth strain: DH5alpha
  Copy number: Low Copy
Gene/Insert 1
  Gene/Insert name: mammalian codon-optimized Staphylococcus aureus dCas9 (alt name: nuclease deactivated SauCas9)
  Species: S. aureus
  Mutation: D10A and H557A in SaCas9
  Promoter: T7
  Tag / fusion protein: NLS-3xFLAG (C terminal on insert)
  Cloning method: Unknown
  Sequencing primers: 5′ ACYCDuetUP1; 3′ oBK390 (5'-GCAAATTCGACCCGGTCGTCG-3')
Gene/Insert 2
  Gene/Insert name: SaCas9 sgRNA (+84)
  Promoter: T7
  Cloning method: Unknown
  Sequencing primers: 5′ DuetDOWN1; 3′ T7-term
Terms and licenses: Academic/Nonprofit Terms; Industry Terms: Not Available to Industry
Depositor comments: For this plasmid, the sequence of the sgRNA spacer is GTCGCCCTCGAACTTCACCT. The length of the sgRNA (not including the spacer sequence) is 84 nucleotides, where this truncated repeat/anti-repeat sgRNA is similar to that described previously by Ran et al., Nature 2015 (PubMed ID: 25830891) and conveys higher activity than the canonical full length sgRNA.
How to cite: MSP2279 was a gift from Keith Joung (Addgene plasmid # 70706 ; http://n2t.net/addgene:70706 ; RRID:Addgene_70706)
