>Addgene plasmid #70706 | MSP2279 | addgene partial sequence | sequence record 131910 | LacI-R 5'-GGCATACTCTGCGACATCGT-3'
ACTCACTATAGGGGAATTGTGAGCGGATAACAATTCCCCTGTAGAAATAATTTTGTTTAACTTTAATAAG
GAGATATACCATGGGCAAACGGAACTACATCCTGGGGCTTGCC
