>Addgene plasmid #70706 | MSP2279 | addgene partial sequence | sequence record 131911 | CAT-F 5'-GTTTGTGATGGCTTCCATGTC-3'
CTGCGATGAGTGGCAGGGCGGGGCGTAATTTTTTTAAGGCAGTTATTGGTGCCCTTAAACGCCTGGTTGC
TACGCCTGAATAAGTGATAATAAGCGGATGAATGGCAGAAATTCGAAAGCAAATTCGACCCGGTCGTCGG
TTCAGGGCAGGGTCGTTAAATAGCCGCTTATGTCTATTGCTGGTTTACCGGTTTATTGACTACCGGAAGC
AGTGTGACCGTGTGCTTCTCAAATGCCTGAGGTTTCAGCAAAAAACCCCTCAAGACCCGTTTAGAGGCCC
CAAGGGGTTATGCTAGTTATTGCTCAGCGGAAAAAAAATCTCGCCAACAAGTTGACGAGATAAACACGGC
ATTTTGCCTTGTTTTAGTAGATTCTGTAATTTTCATTACAGAGTACTAAAACAGGTGAAGTTCGAGGGCG
ACCTATAGTGAGTCGTATTAATTTCGATTATGCGGCCGTGTACAATACGATTACTTTCTGTTCGACTTAA
GCATTATGCGGCCGCTTTACTTGTCATCGTCATCCTTGTAATCGATGTCATGATCTTTATAATCACCGTC
ATGGTCTTTGTAGTCGCTCGAGACTTTCCTCTTCTTCTTGGGGGATCCACCTTTTTTAATGATTTGTGGG
TGCTTCTTTGACTTCACTTCATAGAGATTCCCCAGGATATCGGTAGAGTACTTTTTTATTGACTGAGTTT
TAGATGCGATTGTCTTGATGATGCGAGGCGGCCGTTTATCATTCATGTTTT
